Addgene plasmid #62978: pcDNA3.1 myc-mβTrCP WD2-7 (292-569)
Purpose: Expresses myc-tagged mouse βTrCP residues 292-569
Depositing lab: Michael Ruppert. Depositing organization: West Virginia University and School of Medicine. Publication: SOX9 inhibits beta-TrCP-mediated protein degradation to promote nuclear GLI1 expression and cancer stem cell properties. Deng W, Vanderbilt DB, Lin CC, Martin KH, Brundage KM, Ruppert JM. J Cell Sci. 2015 Jan 27. pii: jcs.162164. 10.1242/jcs.162164 PubMed 25632159.
Backbone
  Vector backbone: pcDNA3.1
  Backbone size w/o insert (bp): 5428
  Vector type: Mammalian Expression
  Selectable markers: Neomycin (select with G418)
Growth in bacteria
  Bacterial resistance: Ampicillin, 100 μg/mL
  Growth temperature: 37°C
  Growth strain: DH5alpha
  Copy number: High Copy
Gene/Insert
  Gene/Insert name: BTRC
  Species: M. musculus (mouse)
  Mutation: codes for residues 292-569
  GenBank ID: NM_009771.3
  Entrez Gene: Btrc (a.k.a. Beta-Trcp1, E3RS-IkappaB, E3RSIkappaB, FWD1, Fbw1a, HOS, SCF b-TRCP, Slimb, b-TrCP, beta-TrCP)
  Tag / fusion protein: myc (N terminal on insert)
  Cloning method: Restriction Enzyme; 5′ cloning site HindIII (unknown if destroyed); 3′ cloning site BamHI (unknown if destroyed)
  Sequencing primers: 5′ T7
Terms and licenses: Academic/Nonprofit Terms; Industry Terms: Not Available to Industry
How to cite: pcDNA3.1 myc-mβTrCP WD2-7 (292-569) was a gift from Michael Ruppert (Addgene plasmid # 62978 ; http://n2t.net/addgene:62978 ; RRID:Addgene_62978)
