[The description below was written by a language model from this plasmid's Addgene catalogue record.]
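Description:
pcDNA3.1 myc-mβTrCP WD2-7 (292-569) is a mammalian expression plasmid built on the pcDNA3.1 backbone (5,428 bp without insert). It is maintained in E. coli as a high-copy plasmid under ampicillin selection, and it carries a neomycin resistance marker so that transfected mammalian cells can be selected with G418. The record does not list the regulatory elements individually. pcDNA3.1 vectors generally drive the insert from the CMV immediate-early promoter, with a T7 promoter just upstream of the cloning site, which fits the use of a T7 primer for 5′ sequencing here.

The insert is a truncated fragment of mouse Btrc (βTrCP, also known as Fbw1a or FWD1), encoding residues 292-569 and cloned between HindIII and BamHI sites. A myc epitope tag is fused to its N terminus, allowing detection or immunoprecipitation with anti-myc antibodies. βTrCP is the F-box substrate-recognition subunit of an SCF E3 ubiquitin ligase, and its C-terminal WD40 repeats form the surface that binds substrates. As the name indicates, this fragment spans WD repeats 2 through 7, so it lacks the more N-terminal portion of the protein.

A deletion construct of this kind is typically used alongside full-length and other truncated versions to map which regions of βTrCP mediate binding to partner proteins. The associated study concerns SOX9 inhibition of βTrCP-mediated protein degradation and its effect on nuclear GLI1, which suggests domain mapping in that context, although the record does not describe the specific experiments performed with this plasmid.
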