>Addgene plasmid #62978 | pcDNA3.1 myc-mβTrCP WD2-7 (292-569) | addgene partial sequence | sequence record 108193 | T7 5'-TAATACGACTCACTATAGGG-3'
AGCTTGCCACCATGGAGCAAAAGCTCATCTCAGAGGAAGATCTGGAATTATGGGATAAAAGCACACTGGA
ATGCAAGCGGATTCTCACGGGCCACACGGGCTCCGTCCTGTGTCTGCAGTACGATGAGAGGGTGATCATC
ACAGGCTCCTCAGACTCCACCGTCAGAGTGTGGGATGTAAATGCAGGTGAGATGCTAAACACATTGATTC
ACCACTGTGAAGCCGTTCTGCACCTGCGCTTCAATAATGGCATGATGGTGACCTGTTCCAAAGACCGTTC
CATCGCTGTGTGGGATATGGCTTCCCCAACTGACATCACCCTCAGGAGGGTGCTGGTGGGACACCGAGCT
GCGGTCAATGTTGTAGACTTTGATGACAAGTACATCGTTTCTGCCTCTGGAGATAGAACCATAAAGGTGT
GGAACACAAGTACCTGTGAATTCGTAAGGACCCTAAATGGGCACAAGCGTGGCATCGCCTGTTTGCAGTA
CAGAGACAGGCTGGTGGTGAGCGGCTCCTCTGACAACACCATCAGGCTGTGGGACATAGAGTGTGGAGCA
TGCCTGCGAGTGTTGGAGGGCCATGAGGAGTTGGTACGCTGCATTCGATTTGATAACAAAAGGATAGTGA
GCGGAGCCTATGATGGGAAAATTAAAGTGTGGGATCTTATGGCTGCTTTGGACCCGCGTGCTCCAGCAGG
GACTCTCTGTCTGCGGACACTTGTGGAGCATTCTGGAAGAGTTTTCCGCCTCCAGTTTGATGAATTCCAG
ATTGTCAGTAGTTCACATGATGACACAATTCTCATCTGGGACTTCCTGAATGATCCAGCTGCTCACGCTG
AACCGCCCGTCCCTCTC
