>Addgene plasmid #62978 | pcDNA3.1 myc-mβTrCP WD2-7 (292-569) | addgene partial sequence | sequence record 109717 | BGH-rev 5'-TAGAAGGCACAGTCGAGG-3'
TCTAGACTCGAGCGGCCGCCACTGTGCTGGATATCTGCAGAATTCCACCACACTGGACTAGTGGATCCTT
ATCTGGAGATGTAGGTGTATGTCCGAGAAGGGGAGCGGGGCGGTTCAGCGTGAGCAGCTGGATCATTCAG
GAAGTCCCAGATGAGAATTGTGTCATCATGTGAACTACTGACAATCTGGAATTCATCAAACTGGAGGCGG
AAAACTCTTCCAGAATGCTCCACAAGTGTCCGCAGACAGAGAGTCCCTGCTGGAGCACGCGGGTCCAAAG
CAGCCATAAGATCCCACACTTTAATTTTCCCATCATAGGCTCCGCTCACTATCCTTTTGTTATCAAATCG
AATGCAGCGTACCAACTCCTCATGGCCCTCCAACACTCGCAGGCATGCTCCACACTCTATGTCCCACAGC
CTGATGGTGTTGTCAGAGGAGCCGCTCACCACCAGCCTGTCTCTGTACTGCAAACAGGCGATGCCACGCT
TGTGCCCATTTAGGGTCCTTACGAATTCACAGGTACTTGTGTTCCACACCTTTATGGTTCTATCTCCAGA
GGCAGAAACGATGTACTTGTCATCAAAGTCTACAACATTGACCGCAGCTCGGTGTCCCACCAGCACCCTC
CTGAGGGTGATGTCAGTTGGGGAAGCCATATCCCACACAGCGATGGAACGGTCTTTGGAACAGGTCACCA
TCATGCCATTATTGAAGCGCAGGTGCAGAACGGCTTCACAGTGGTGAATCAATGTGTTTAGCATCTCACC
TGCATTTACATCCCACACTCTGACGGTGGAGTCTGAGGAGCCTGTGATGATCACCCTCTCATCGTACTGC
AGACACAGGACGGAGCCCGTGTGGCCCGTGAGAATCCGCTTGCATTCCAGT
